>Addgene plasmid #183449 | pOC2 Dlg4-Halo KI | addgene full sequence | sequence record 360079 | Addgene NGS Result
ACGGTTCCTGGCCTTTTGCTGGCCTTTTGCTCACATGTATAACTTCGTATAGTATAAATTATACGAAGTT
ATGATCCGACGCCGCCATCTCTAGGCCCGCGCCGGCCCCCTCGCACAGACTTGTGGGAGAAGCTCGGCTA
CTCCCCTGCCCCGGTTAATTTGCATATAATATTTCCTAGTAACTATAGAGGCTTAATGTGCGATAAAAGA
CAGATAATCTGTTCTTTTTAATACTAGCTACATTTTACATGATAGGCTTGGATTTCTATAAGAGATACAA
ATACTAAATTATTATTTTAAAAAACAGCACACTCGAGAACTCACCCTAACTGTAAAGTTAGTATAACTTC
GTATAGTATAAATTATACGAAGTTATAAGCCTTGTTTGAATCAGAGTCTCTCTCGGGCGTTTTAGAGCTA
GAAATAGCAAGTTAAAATAAGGCTAGTCCGTTATCAACTTGAAAAAGTGGCACCGAGTCGGTGCTTTTTT
GTTTTAGAGCTAGAAATAGCAAGTTAAAATAAGGCTAGTCCGTTTTTAGCGCGTGCGCCAATTCTGCAGA
CAAATGGCTCTAGAAGCTTAATCAGAGTCTCTCTCGGGCGGGGCTAGCGGAATGGCAGAAATCGGTACTG
GCTTTCCATTCGACCCCCATTATGTGGAAGTCCTGGGCGAGCGCATGCACTACGTCGATGTTGGTCCGCG
CGATGGCACCCCTGTGCTGTTCCTGCACGGTAACCCGACCTCCTCCTACGTGTGGCGCAACATCATCCCG
CATGTTGCACCGACCCATCGCTGCATTGCTCCAGACCTGATCGGTATGGGCAAATCCGACAAACCAGACC
TGGGTTATTTCTTCGACGACCACGTCCGCTTCATGGATGCCTTCATCGAAGCCCTGGGTCTGGAAGAGGT
CGTCCTGGTCATTCACGACTGGGGCTCCGCTCTGGGTTTCCACTGGGCCAAGCGCAATCCAGAGCGCGTC
AAAGGTATTGCATTTATGGAGTTCATCCACCCTATCCCGACCTGGGACGAATGGCCAGAATTTGCCCGCG
AGACCTTCCAGGCCTTCCGCACCACCGACGTCGGCCGCAAGCTGATCATCGATCAGAACGTTTTTATCGA
GGGTACGCTGCCGATGGGTGTCGTCCGCCCGCTGACTGAAGTCGAGATGGACCATTACCGCGAGCCGTTC
CTGAATCCTGTTGACCGCGAGCCACTGTGGCGCTTCCCAAACGAGCTGCCAATCGCCGGTGAGCCAGCGA
ACATCGTCGCGCTGGTCGAAGAATACATGGACTGGCTGCACCAGTCCCCTGTCCCGAAGCTGCTGTTCTG
GGGCACCCCAGGCGTTCTGATCCCACCGGCCGAAGCCGCTCGCCTGGCCAAAAGCCTGCCTAACTGCAAG
GCTGTGGACATCGGCCCGGGTCTGAATCTGCTGCAAGAAGACAACCCGGACCTGATCGGCAGCGAGATCG
CGCGCTGGCTGTCCACGCTCGAGATTTCCGGCAGCGCTAAATCAGAGTCTCTCTCGGGCGGGACGCGTTA
ACTTACGGTAAATGGCCCGGCGGCCGCAGGAACCCCTAGTGATGGAGTTGGCCACTCCCTCTCTGCGCGC
TCGCTCGCTCACTGAGGCCGGGCGACCAAAGGTCGCCCGACGCCCGGGCTTTGCCCGGGCGGCCTCAGTG
AGCGAGCGAGCGCGCAGCTGCCTGCAGGGGCGCCTGATGCGGTATTTTCTCCTTACGCATCTGTGCGGTA
TTTCACACCGCATA
[95 nt withheld, positions 1765-1859]
T
[46 nt withheld, positions 1861-1906]
C
[141 nt withheld, positions 1908-2048]
CCTTTGACGTTGGAGTCCACGTTCTTT
[37 nt withheld, positions 2076-2112]
ACTCTATCTCGGGCTATTCTTTTGATTTATAAGGGATTTTGCCGATTTCGGTCTATTGGTTAAAAAATGA
GCTGATTTAACAAAAATTTAACGCGAATTTTAACAAAATATTAACGTTTACAATTTTATGGTGCACTCTC
AGTACAATCTGCTCTGATGCCGCATAGTTAAGCCAGCCCCGACACCCGCCAACACCCGCTGACGCGCCCT
GACGGGCTTGTCTGCTCCCGGCATCCGCTTACAGACAAGCTGTGACCGTCTCCGGGAGCTGCATGTGTCA
GAGGTTTTCACCGTCATCACCGAAACGCGCGAGACGAAAGGGCCTCGTGATACGCCTATTTTTATAGGTT
AATGTCATGATAATAATGGTTTCTTAGACGTCAGGTGGCACTTTTCGGGGAAATGTGCGCGGAACCCCTA
TTTGTTTATTTTTCTAAATACATTCAAATATGTATCCGCTCATGAGACAATAACCCTGATAAATGCTTCA
ATAATATTGAAAAAGGAAGAGTATGAGTATTCAACATTTCCGTGTCGCCCTTATTCCCTTTTTTGCGGCA
TTTTGCCTTCCTGTTTTTGCTCACCCAGAAACGCTGGTGAAAGTAAAAGATGCTGAAGATCAGTTGGGTG
CACGAGTGGGTTACATCGAACTGGATCTCAACAGCGGTAAGATCCTTGAGAGTTTTCGCCCCGAAGAACG
TTTTCCAATGATGAGCACTTTTAAAGTTCTGCTATGTGGCGCGGTATTATCCCGTATTGACGCCGGGCAA
GAGCAACTCGGTCGCCGCATACACTATTCTCAGAATGACTTGGTTGAGTACTCACCAGTCACAGAAAAGC
ATCTTACGGATGGCATGACAGTAAGAGAATTATGCAGTGCTGCCATAACCATGAGTGATAACACTGCGGC
CAACTTACTTCTGACAACGATCGGAGGACCGAAGGAGCTAACCGCTTTTTTGCACAACATGGGGGATCAT
GTAACTCGCCTTGATCGTTGGGAACCGGAGCTGAATGAAGCCATACCAAACGACGAGCGTGACACCACGA
TGCCTGTAGCAATGGCAACAACGTTGCGCAAACTATTAACTGGCGAACTACTTACTCTAGCTTCCCGGCA
ACAATTAATAGACTGGATGGAGGCGGATAAAGTTGCAGGACCACTTCTGCGCTCGGCCCTTCCGGCTGGC
TGGTTTATTGCTGATAAATCTGGAGCCGGTGAGCGTGGAAGCCGCGGTATCATTGCAGCACTGGGGCCAG
ATGGTAAGCCCTCCCGTATCGTAGTTATCTACACGACGGGGAGTCAGGCAACTATGGATGAACGAAATAG
ACAGATCGCTGAGATAGGTGCCTCACTGATTAAGCATTGGTAACTGTCAGACCAAGTTTACTCATATATA
CTTTAGATTGATTTAAAACTTCATTTTTAATTTAAAAGGATCTAGGTGAAGATCCTTTTTGATAATCTCA
TGACCAAAATCCCTTAACGTGAGTTTTCGTTCCACTGAGCGTCAGACCCCGTAGAAAAGATCAAAGGATC
TTCTTGAGATCCTTTTTTTCTGCGCGTAATCTGCTGCTTGCAAACAAAAAAACCACCGCTACCAGCGGTG
GTTTGTTTGCCGGATCAAGAGCTACCAACTCTTTTTCCGAAGGTAACTGGCTTCAGCAGAGCGCAGATAC
CAAATACTGTTCTTCTAGTGTAGCCGTAGTTAGGCCACCACTTCAAGAACTCTGTAGCACCGCCTACATA
CCTCGCTCTGCTAATCCTGTTACCAGTGGCTGCTGCCAGTGGCGATAAGTCGTGTCTTACCGGGTTGGAC
TCAAGACGATAGTTACCGGATAAGGCGCAGCGGTCGGGCTGAACGGGGGGTTCGTGCACACAGCCCAGCT
TGGAGCGAACGACCTACACCGAACTGAGATACCTACAGCGTGAGCTATGAGAAAGCGCCACGCTTCCCGA
AGGGAGAAAGGCGGACAGGTATCCGGTAAGCGGCAGGGTCGGAACAGGAGAGCGCACGAGGGAGCTTCCA
GGGGGAAACGCCTGGTATCTTTATAGTCCTGTCGGGTTTCGCCACCTCTGACTTGAGCGTCGATTTTTGT
GATGCTCGTCAGGGGGGCGGAGCCTATGGAAAAACGCCAGCAACGCGGCCTTTTT
Features (pLannotate 1.2.2; 15 found; start..end, strand, type, name):
     39..72      +  protein_bind   loxP511: Cre-mediated recombination occurs in the 8-bp core sequence (GTATACAT). loxP511 sites are compatible with each other, but incompatible with wild-type loxP sites. Cre recombinase
     73..338     +  promoter       U6 promoter (fragment): RNA polymerase III promoter for mouse U6 snRNA (Das et al., 1988)
    343..376     +  protein_bind   loxP511: Cre-mediated recombination occurs in the 8-bp core sequence (GTATACAT). loxP511 sites are compatible with each other, but incompatible with wild-type loxP sites. Cre recombinase
    409..484     +  misc_RNA       gRNA scaffold: guide RNA scaffold for the Streptococcus pyogenes CRISPR/Cas9 system
    491..534     +  misc_RNA       gRNA scaffold (fragment): guide RNA scaffold for the Streptococcus pyogenes CRISPR/Cas9 system
    612..1502    +  CDS            HaloTag®: modified bacterial dehalogenase that forms covalent bonds with chloroalkane derivatives
   1539..1559    +  enhancer       CMV enhancer (fragment): human cytomegalovirus immediate early enhancer; contains an 18-bp deletion relative to the standard CMV enhancer
   1568..1708    +  repeat_region  AAV2 ITR: inverted terminal repeat of adeno-associated virus serotype 2 inverted
   1713..1764    -  misc_feature   bom (fragment): basis of mobility region from pBR322
   1783..2238    +  rep_origin     f1 ori (sequence partly withheld): f1 bacteriophage origin of replication; arrow indicates direction of (+) strand synthesis
   2239..2288    -  misc_feature   bom (fragment): basis of mobility region from pBR322
   2390..2425    -  CDS            rop (fragment): Rop protein, which maintains plasmids at low copy number; rop
   2520..2624    +  promoter       AmpR promoter: bla
   2625..3485    +  CDS            AmpR: β-lactamase; bla; confers resistance to ampicillin, carbenicillin, and related antibiotics
   3656..4244    +  rep_origin     ori: high-copy-number ColE1/pMB1/pBR322/pUC origin of replication
