[The description below was written by a language model from this plasmid's Addgene catalogue record and pLannotate feature annotations shown in this document.]
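Description:
pOC2 Dlg4-Halo KI is a small (about 4.3 kb) CRISPR knock-in plasmid built on the pOC2 backbone. It is designed to tag endogenous PSD95, the product of the Dlg4 gene, with HaloTag in mouse or rat cells, with the tag inserted at amino acid position R721. In bacteria it is maintained as a high-copy plasmid through a ColE1/pUC-type origin and selected with ampicillin via the β-lactamase gene. An f1 phage origin is also present. A single AAV2 inverted terminal repeat is annotated next to the donor region. With only one ITR detected, the record does not establish that the plasmid can be packaged as an AAV genome.

The payload combines a guide RNA expression unit with a donor. A mouse U6 RNA polymerase III promoter drives a Dlg4-targeting guide fused to the Streptococcus pyogenes Cas9 gRNA scaffold, and a second, partial scaffold fragment lies just downstream. The U6 promoter is flanked by two loxP511 sites in the same orientation, so Cre recombinase can excise it and stop guide transcription. This is the basis of the "CreOFF" designation. Downstream sits the HaloTag coding sequence, which serves as the donor for integration at the Cas9 cut site. HaloTag is a modified dehalogenase that binds chloroalkane ligands covalently, so the tagged protein can be labelled with fluorescent dyes.

No Cas9 coding sequence is annotated, so the nuclease must presumably come from another construct. The associated publication concerns sequential CRISPR/Cas9 editing for duplex labelling and manipulation of neuronal proteins, which fits with Cre-switchable guide expression being used to separate two knock-in events in time. The record does not detail how the donor is released or integrated.
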