Addgene plasmid #183449: pOC2 Dlg4-Halo KI
Purpose: CreOFF knock-in for PSD95-Halo (amino acid position: R721)
Depositing lab: Harold MacGillavry. Depositing organization: Utrecht University. Publication: Duplex Labeling and Manipulation of Neuronal Proteins Using Sequential CRISPR/Cas9 Gene Editing. Droogers WJ, Willems J, MacGillavry HD, de Jong APH. eNeuro. 2022 Jul 18;9(4):ENEURO.0056-22.2022. doi: 10.1523/ENEURO.0056-22.2022. PubMed 35851300.
Backbone
  Vector backbone: pOC2
  Vector type: CRISPR
Growth in bacteria
  Bacterial resistance: Ampicillin, 100 μg/mL
  Growth temperature: 37°C
  Growth strain: DH5alpha
  Copy number: High Copy
Gene/Insert
  Gene/Insert name: gRNA and Halo donor
  gRNA/shRNA sequence: AATCAGAGTCTCTCTCGGGC
  Species: M. musculus (mouse), R. norvegicus (rat)
  Cloning method: Restriction Enzyme; 5′ cloning site unknown (unknown if destroyed)
  Sequencing primers: 5′ ctagtccgtttttagcgcgt; 3′ cgggccatttaccgtaagtt
Terms and licenses: Academic/Nonprofit Terms; Industry Terms: Not Available to Industry
Depositor comments: Please visit https://www.biorxiv.org/content/10.1101/2022.01.02.474730v1 for bioRxiv preprint.
How to cite: pOC2 Dlg4-Halo KI was a gift from Harold MacGillavry (Addgene plasmid # 183449 ; http://n2t.net/addgene:183449 ; RRID:Addgene_183449)
